>Addgene plasmid #193525 | pIM31 | addgene full sequence | sequence record 378699 | Addgene NGS Result
AACAAAACCCATCGTACGGCCAAGGAAGTCTCCAATAACTGTGATCCACCACAAGCGCCAGGGTTTTCCC
AGTCACGACGTTGTAAAACGACGGCCAGTCATGCATAATCCGCACGCATCTGGAATAAGGAAGTGCCATT
CCGCCTGACCTCAAATAATGATTTTATTTTGACTGATAGTGACCTGTTCGTTGCAACAGATTGATGAGCA
ATGCTTTTTTATAATGCCAACTTTGTACAAAAAAGCAGGCTTCGAAGGAGATAGAACCATGCCGTCCACT
CGGTTCGACCTGAGGCCAGGGGAGTCTATGGCAACCATCCAGCGACCCCTCATCCTGCCACACTCGGAGA
GGCGGCGGACGGATGATGGCTACAACTGGCGCAAGTATGGGCAGACACAGGTGAAGGGGAGTGAGAACCC
GAGAAGCTACTACAAATGTGCCTTCCCCAGCTGTCCCGCCAAGAAGAAGGTGGAGAGGTCGCTCGACAAT
CAGATAATTGAGATCCTCTACAAGGGTAGACACAATCACCCCAAGCCCCACAACACGGACAGTGAAAATT
TTGGGGACGCCAACAGTGGTATCTCAGGCACAACCTTTGAGGAACCTGGGAGTTTGGACGATCACGACCC
AGCTTTCTTGTACAAAGTTGGCATTATAAGAAAGCATTGCTTATCAATTTGTTGCAACGAACAGGTCACT
ATCAGTCAAAATAAAATCATTATTTGAGGCTAGGTGGAGGCTCAGTGATGATAAGTCTGCGATGGTGGAT
GCATGTGTCATGGTCATAGCTGTTTCCTGTGTGAAATTGTTATCCGCTCAGAGGGCACAATCCTATTCCG
CGCTATCCGACAATCTCCAAGACATTAGGTGGAGTTCAGTTCGGCGTATGGCATATGTCGCTGGAAAGAA
CATGTGAGCAAAAGGCCAGCAAAAGGCCAGGAACCGTAAAAAGGCCGCGTTGCTGGCGTTTTTCCATAGG
CTCCGCCCCCCTGACGAGCATCACAAAAATCGACGCTCAAGTCAGAGGTGGCGAAACCCGACAGGACTAT
AAAGATACCAGGCGTTTCCCCCTGGAAGCTCCCTCGTGCGCTCTCCTGTTCCGACCCTGCCGCTTACCGG
ATACCTGTCCGCCTTTCTCCCTTCGGGAAGCGTGGCGCTTTCTCATAGCTCACGCTGTAGGTATCTCAGT
TCGGTGTAGGTCGTTCGCTCCAAGCTGGGCTGTGTGCACGAACCCCCCGTTCAGCCCGACCGCTGCGCCT
TATCCGGTAACTATCGTCTTGAGTCCAACCCGGTAAGACACGACTTATCGCCACTGGCAGCAGCCACTGG
TAACAGGATTAGCAGAGCGAGGTATGTAGGCGGTGCTACAGAGTTCTTGAAGTGGTGGCCTAACTACGGC
TACACTAGAAGAACAGTATTTGGTATCTGCGCTCTGCTGAAGCCAGTTACCTTCGGAAAAAGAGTTGGTA
GCTCTTGATCCGGCAAACAAACCACCGCTGGTAGCGGTGGTTTTTTTGTTTGCAAGCAGCAGATTACGCG
CAGAAAAAAAGGATCTCAAGAAGATCCTTTGATCTTTTCTACGGGGTCTGACGCTCTATTCAACAAAGCC
GCCGTCCCGTCAAGTCAGCGTAAATGGGTAGGGGGCTTCAAATCGTCCGCTCTGCCAGTGTTACAACCAA
TTAACAAATTCTGATTAGAAAAACTCATCGAGCATCAAATGAAACTGCAATTTATTCATATCAGGATTAT
CAATACCATATTTTTGAAAAAGCCGTTTCTGTAATGAAGGAGAAAACTCACCGAGGCAGTTCCATAGGAT
GGCAAGATCCTGGTATCGGTCTGCGATTCCGACTCGTCCAACATCAATACAACCTATTAATTTCCCCTCG
TCAAAAATAAGGTTATCAAGTGAGAAATCACCATGAGTGACGACTGAATCCGGTGAGAATGGCAAAAGCT
TATGCATTTCTTTCCAGACTTGTTCAACAGGCCAGCCATTACGCTCGTCATCAAAATCACTCGCATCAAC
CAAACCGTTATTCATTCGTGATTGCGCCTGAGCGAGACGAAATACGCGATCGCTGTTAAAAGGACAATTA
CAAACAGGAATCGAATGCAACCGGCGCAGGAACACTGCCAGCGCATCAACAATATTTTCACCTGAATCAG
GATATTCTTCTAATACCTGGAATGCTGTTTTCCCGGGGATCGCAGTGGTGAGTAACCATGCATCATCAGG
AGTACGGATAAAATGCTTGATGGTCGGAAGAGGCATAAATTCCGTCAGCCAGTTTAGTCTGACCATCTCA
TCTGTAACATCATTGGCAACGCTACCTTTGCCATGTTTCAGAAACAACTCTGGCGCATCGGGCTTCCCAT
ACAATCGATAGATTGTCGCACCTGATTGCCCGACATTATCGCGAGCCCATTTATACCCATATAAATCAGC
ATCCATGTTGGAATTTAATCGCGGCCTCGAGCAAGACGTTTCCCGTTGAATATGGCTCATAACACCCCTT
GTATTACTGTTTATGTAAGCAGACAGTTTTATTGTTCATGATGATATATTTTTATCTTGTGCAATGTAAC
ATCAGAGATTTTGAGACACAACGTGGCTTTCCCCCGCCGCTCTAGAACTAGTGGATCCAAATAAAACGAA
AGGCTCAGTCGAAAGACTGGGCCTTTCGTTTTATCTGTTGTTTGTCGCATTATACGAGACGTCCAGGTTG
GGATACCTGA
Features (pLannotate 1.2.2; 8 found; start..end, strand, type, name):
     56..99      -  CDS            lacZα (fragment): LacZα fragment of β-galactosidase; lacZ fragment
    152..251     +  protein_bind   attL1: mutant version of attL; recombination site for the Gateway® LR reaction LR Clonase™
    362..532     +  CDS            WRKY43 (fragment): WRK43_ARATH - Experimental evidence at protein level: Swiss-Prot protein existence level 1. Transcription factor. Interacts specifically with the W box (5'-(T)TGAC[CT]-3'), a frequently occurring elicitor-responsive cis- acting element (By similarity). From Arabidopsis thaliana (Mouse-ear cress).
    627..726     -  protein_bind   attL2: mutant version of attL; recombination site for the Gateway® LR reaction LR Clonase™
    971..1559    -  rep_origin     ori: high-copy-number ColE1/pMB1/pBR322/pUC origin of replication
   1695..2510    -  CDS            KanR: aminoglycoside phosphotransferase; aph(3')-Ia; confers resistance to kanamycin in bacteria or G418 (Geneticin®) in eukaryotes
   2626..2648    +  misc_feature   MCS (fragment): pBluescript multiple cloning site
   2648..2694    +  terminator     rrnB T1 terminator: transcription terminator T1 from the E. coli rrnB gene
