[The description below was written by a language model from this plasmid's Addgene catalogue record and pLannotate feature annotations shown in this document.]
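Description:
pIM31 is a small (about 2.7 kb) Gateway entry clone built on the pTWIST ENTRY backbone and carrying ID#91, one member of a collection of integrated domains taken from plant NLR immune receptors. It is maintained in E. coli through a high-copy ColE1/pUC-type origin of replication and selected with kanamycin via an aph(3')-Ia aminoglycoside phosphotransferase gene. Apart from a short lacZα remnant, a fragment of a multiple cloning site and an rrnB T1 transcription terminator, the backbone carries little else. No promoter for expressing the insert is annotated, which is consistent with its role as a donor plasmid rather than an expression vector.

The insert sits between attL1 and attL2 recombination sites, so it can be moved directionally by an LR Clonase reaction into any attR-containing destination vector, which then supplies the promoter, tags and host-specific elements. ID#91 derives from a Brachypodium gene model (Bradi4g09886.1.p). The automated annotation detects similarity within the insert to the Arabidopsis WRKY43 transcription factor, suggesting that this integrated domain is WRKY-like, a W-box DNA-binding type of domain; that label is a homology match, not the actual source of the sequence. The record does not state the exact boundaries of the domain, or whether start or stop codons are included.

Integrated domains in NLRs are thought to act as decoys that mimic host proteins targeted by pathogen effectors. According to the record, this clone belongs to a toolkit for identifying plant pathogen effector targets, in which the entry clone would be recombined into destination vectors suited to such screens.
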