Addgene plasmid #193525: pIM31
Purpose: pENTRY clone for NLR Integrated Domain ID#91
Depositing lab: Nemo Peeters. Depositing organization: CNRS UMR 2594, INRA UMR 0441, Laboratoire des Interactions Plantes Micro-organismes (LIPM). Publication: An NLR integrated domain toolkit to identify plant pathogen effector targets. Landry D, Mila I, Sabbagh CRR, Zaffuto M, Pouzet C, Tremousaygue D, Dabos P, Deslandes L, Peeters N. Plant J. 2023 Sep;115(5):1443-1457. doi: 10.1111/tpj.16331. Epub 2023 Jul 24. PubMed 37248633.
Backbone
  Vector backbone: pTWIST ENTRY
  Vector type: pENTRY clone
Growth in bacteria
  Bacterial resistance: Kanamycin, 50 μg/mL
  Growth temperature: 37°C
  Growth strain: DH5alpha
  Copy number: High Copy
Gene/Insert
  Gene/Insert name: ID#91
  Species: Brachypodium (Bradi4g09886.1.p)
  Cloning method: Ligation Independent Cloning
  Sequencing primers: 5′ n/a
Terms and licenses: Academic/Nonprofit Terms; Industry Terms: Not Available to Industry
How to cite: pIM31 was a gift from Nemo Peeters (Addgene plasmid # 193525 ; http://n2t.net/addgene:193525 ; RRID:Addgene_193525)
