>Addgene plasmid #193525 | pIM31 | depositor partial sequence | sequence record 374691 | insert
TCGAAGGAGATAGAACCATGCCGTCCACTCGGTTCGACCTGAGGCCAGGGGAGTCTATGGCAACCATCCA
GCGACCCCTCATCCTGCCACACTCGGAGAGGCGGCGGACGGATGATGGCTACAACTGGCGCAAGTATGGG
CAGACACAGGTGAAGGGGAGTGAGAACCCGAGAAGCTACTACAAATGTGCCTTCCCCAGCTGTCCCGCCA
AGAAGAAGGTGGAGAGGTCGCTCGACAATCAGATAATTGAGATCCTCTACAAGGGTAGACACAATCACCC
CAAGCCCCACAACACGGACAGTGAAAATTTTGGGGACGCCAACAGTGGTATCTCAGGCACAACCTTTGAG
GAACCTGGGAGTTTGGACGATCACG
