>Addgene plasmid #193525 | pIM31 | depositor partial sequence | sequence record 374692 | pTwist+ENTR backbone
AACAAAACCCATCGTACGGCCAAGGAAGTCTCCAATAACTGTGATCCACCACAAGCGCCAGGGTTTTCCC
AGTCACGACGTTGTAAAACGACGGCCAGTCATGCATAATCCGCACGCATCTGGAATAAGGAAGTGCCATT
CCGCCTGACCTCAAATAATGATTTTATTTTGACTGATAGTGACCTGTTCGTTGCAACAGATTGATGAGCA
ATGCTTTTTTATAATGCCAACTTTGTACAAAAAAGCAGGCTNNNNNNNNNNNNNNNNNNNNNNNNNNNNN
NNNNNNNNNNNNNNNNNNNNNACCCAGCTTTCTTGTACAAAGTTGGCATTATAAGAAAGCATTGCTTATC
AATTTGTTGCAACGAACAGGTCACTATCAGTCAAAATAAAATCATTATTTGAGGCTAGGTGGAGGCTCAG
TGATGATAAGTCTGCGATGGTGGATGCATGTGTCATGGTCATAGCTGTTTCCTGTGTGAAATTGTTATCC
GCTCAGAGGGCACAATCCTATTCCGCGCTATCCGACAATCTCCAAGACATTAGGTGGAGTTCAGTTCGGC
GTATGGCATATGTCGCTGGAAAGAACATGTGAGCAAAAGGCCAGCAAAAGGCCAGGAACCGTAAAAAGGC
CGCGTTGCTGGCGTTTTTCCATAGGCTCCGCCCCCCTGACGAGCATCACAAAAATCGACGCTCAAGTCAG
AGGTGGCGAAACCCGACAGGACTATAAAGATACCAGGCGTTTCCCCCTGGAAGCTCCCTCGTGCGCTCTC
CTGTTCCGACCCTGCCGCTTACCGGATACCTGTCCGCCTTTCTCCCTTCGGGAAGCGTGGCGCTTTCTCA
TAGCTCACGCTGTAGGTATCTCAGTTCGGTGTAGGTCGTTCGCTCCAAGCTGGGCTGTGTGCACGAACCC
CCCGTTCAGCCCGACCGCTGCGCCTTATCCGGTAACTATCGTCTTGAGTCCAACCCGGTAAGACACGACT
TATCGCCACTGGCAGCAGCCACTGGTAACAGGATTAGCAGAGCGAGGTATGTAGGCGGTGCTACAGAGTT
CTTGAAGTGGTGGCCTAACTACGGCTACACTAGAAGAACAGTATTTGGTATCTGCGCTCTGCTGAAGCCA
GTTACCTTCGGAAAAAGAGTTGGTAGCTCTTGATCCGGCAAACAAACCACCGCTGGTAGCGGTGGTTTTT
TTGTTTGCAAGCAGCAGATTACGCGCAGAAAAAAAGGATCTCAAGAAGATCCTTTGATCTTTTCTACGGG
GTCTGACGCTCTATTCAACAAAGCCGCCGTCCCGTCAAGTCAGCGTAAATGGGTAGGGGGCTTCAAATCG
TCCGCTCTGCCAGTGTTACAACCAATTAACAAATTCTGATTAGAAAAACTCATCGAGCATCAAATGAAAC
TGCAATTTATTCATATCAGGATTATCAATACCATATTTTTGAAAAAGCCGTTTCTGTAATGAAGGAGAAA
ACTCACCGAGGCAGTTCCATAGGATGGCAAGATCCTGGTATCGGTCTGCGATTCCGACTCGTCCAACATC
AATACAACCTATTAATTTCCCCTCGTCAAAAATAAGGTTATCAAGTGAGAAATCACCATGAGTGACGACT
GAATCCGGTGAGAATGGCAAAAGCTTATGCATTTCTTTCCAGACTTGTTCAACAGGCCAGCCATTACGCT
CGTCATCAAAATCACTCGCATCAACCAAACCGTTATTCATTCGTGATTGCGCCTGAGCGAGACGAAATAC
GCGATCGCTGTTAAAAGGACAATTACAAACAGGAATCGAATGCAACCGGCGCAGGAACACTGCCAGCGCA
TCAACAATATTTTCACCTGAATCAGGATATTCTTCTAATACCTGGAATGCTGTTTTCCCGGGGATCGCAG
TGGTGAGTAACCATGCATCATCAGGAGTACGGATAAAATGCTTGATGGTCGGAAGAGGCATAAATTCCGT
CAGCCAGTTTAGTCTGACCATCTCATCTGTAACATCATTGGCAACGCTACCTTTGCCATGTTTCAGAAAC
AACTCTGGCGCATCGGGCTTCCCATACAATCGATAGATTGTCGCACCTGATTGCCCGACATTATCGCGAG
CCCATTTATACCCATATAAATCAGCATCCATGTTGGAATTTAATCGCGGCCTCGAGCAAGACGTTTCCCG
TTGAATATGGCTCATAACACCCCTTGTATTACTGTTTATGTAAGCAGACAGTTTTATTGTTCATGATGAT
ATATTTTTATCTTGTGCAATGTAACATCAGAGATTTTGAGACACAACGTGGCTTTCCCCCGCCGCTCTAG
AACTAGTGGATCCAAATAAAACGAAAGGCTCAGTCGAAAGACTGGGCCTTTCGTTTTATCTGTTGTTTGT
CGCATTATACGAGACGTCCAGGTTGGGATACCTGA
